Addgene plasmid #127469: pZF-BAB
Purpose: coding sequence for synthetic zinc finger ZF-BAB
Depositing lab: Sebastian Maerkl. Depositing organization: Swiss Federal Institute of Technology (EPFL). Publication: Cell-free gene-regulatory network engineering with synthetic transcription factors. Swank Z, Laohakunakorn N, Maerkl SJ. Proc Natl Acad Sci U S A. 2019 Mar 26;116(13):5892-5901. doi: 10.1073/pnas.1816591116. Epub 2019 Mar 8. PubMed 30850530.
Backbone
  Vector backbone: pET-21a
  Backbone size w/o insert (bp): 5344
  Total vector size (bp): 5607
  Vector type: cell-free transcription–translation
Growth in bacteria
  Bacterial resistance: Ampicillin, 100 μg/mL
  Growth temperature: 37°C
  Growth strain: DH5alpha
  Copy number: High Copy
Gene/Insert
  Gene/Insert name: ZF-BAB synthetic transcription factor
  Insert size (bp): 267
  Promoter: T7
  Cloning method: Ligation Independent Cloning
  Sequencing primers: 5′ ATGCGTCCGGCGTAG; 3′ AACCCCTCAAGACCCG
Terms and licenses: Academic/Nonprofit Terms; Industry Terms: Not Available to Industry
Depositor comments: Integrating Gene Synthesis and Microfluidic Protein Analysis for Rapid Protein Engineering. NAR. 2016 April; 44(7): e68. doi:10.1093/nar/gkv1497.
How to cite: pZF-BAB was a gift from Sebastian Maerkl (Addgene plasmid # 127469 ; http://n2t.net/addgene:127469 ; RRID:Addgene_127469)
