[The description below was written by a language model from this plasmid's Addgene catalogue record and pLannotate feature annotations shown in this document.]
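Description:
pZF-BAB is a 5,607 bp bacterial plasmid built on the pET-21a backbone that carries the coding sequence for ZF-BAB, a synthetic zinc finger transcription factor. It is catalogued as a vector for cell-free transcription–translation. The plasmid is propagated in E. coli using a ColE1/pMB1-type origin and is selected with ampicillin through the β-lactamase gene and its own promoter. The record lists it as high copy, although the annotated backbone also retains the rop gene and the bom mobility region from pBR322, elements normally associated with lower copy number. An f1 phage origin, a lacI repressor cassette with its promoter, and residual tetracycline-resistance gene fragments are further inherited pET/pBR322 backbone elements.

The 267 bp insert was introduced by ligation-independent cloning and sits in the standard pET expression cassette. A T7 promoter is followed by a lac operator and the strong ribosome binding site from phage T7 gene 10, and a T7 terminator lies downstream of the coding region. Automated annotation matches part of the insert to an EGR1 (ZENK) fragment, which fits a Zif268/EGR1-like zinc finger scaffold. The exact design behind the "BAB" name is not explained in the record. A short match to a T7 gene 10B-derived solubility tag lies just upstream of the terminator, and whether it is fused in frame to the zinc finger is not stated.

Expression depends on T7 RNA polymerase. According to the associated publication, the synthetic factor serves as a component for engineering gene-regulatory networks in cell-free systems. The depositor also points to earlier work that combined gene synthesis with microfluidic protein analysis.
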