Features (pLannotate 1.2.2; 18 found; start..end, strand, type, name):
     56..145     +  CDS            EGR1 (fragment): EGR1_SERCA - Also known as ZENK From Serinus canaria (Island canary) (Fringilla canaria).
    296..345     +  CDS            SET1 (fragment): solubility-enhancement tag derived from T7 phage gene 10B
    353..400     +  terminator     T7 terminator: transcription terminator for bacteriophage T7 RNA polymerase
    437..865     +  rep_origin     f1 ori (sequence partly withheld): f1 bacteriophage origin of replication; arrow indicates direction of (+) strand synthesis
    918..1022    +  promoter       AmpR promoter: bla
   1023..1883    +  CDS            AmpR: β-lactamase; bla; confers resistance to ampicillin, carbenicillin, and related antibiotics
   2054..2642    +  rep_origin     ori: high-copy-number ColE1/pMB1/pBR322/pUC origin of replication
   2828..2967    -  misc_feature   bom: basis of mobility region from pBR322
   3069..3260    -  CDS            rop: Rop protein, which maintains plasmids at low copy number; rop
   3277..3657    +  CDS            YPB1_ECOLX: Protein predicted: Swiss-Prot protein existence level 4. From Escherichia coli.
   3729..4020    -  CDS            TcR (fragment): tetracycline efflux protein; tet; confers resistance to tetracycline
   4035..4056    -  protein_bind   CAP binding site: CAP binding activates transcription in the presence of cAMP. E. coli catabolite activator protein
   4069..5151    -  CDS            lacI: lac repressor; lacI; The lac repressor binds to the lac operator to inhibit transcription in E. coli. This inhibition can be relieved by adding lactose or isopropyl-β-D-thiogalactopyranoside (IPTG).
   5152..5229    -  promoter       lacI promoter: lacI
   5237..5516    -  CDS            TcR (fragment): tetracycline efflux protein; tet; confers resistance to tetracycline
   5542..5560    +  promoter       T7 promoter: promoter for bacteriophage T7 RNA polymerase
   5561..5585    +  protein_bind   lac operator: The lac repressor binds to the lac operator to inhibit transcription in E. coli. This inhibition can be relieved by adding lactose or isopropyl-β-D-thiogalactopyranoside (IPTG). lac repressor encoded by lacI
   5600..15      +  RBS            RBS (across the origin): efficient ribosome binding site from bacteriophage T7 gene 10 (Olins and Rangwala, 1989)
>Addgene plasmid #127469 | pZF-BAB | addgene full sequence | sequence record 248849 | Addgene NGS Result
ACTTTAAGAAGGAGATATACATATGGAACGTCCGTACGCTTGCCCGGTTGAATCTTGCGACCGTCGTTTC
TCTCGTAACTTCATCCTGCAGCGTCATATTAGAATTCATACTGGACAAAAACCATTCCAATGTAGAATTT
GTATGAGAAATTTCTCTCGTTCTGACCACCTGACCACCCACATCCGTACCCACACCGGTGAAAAACCGTT
CGCTTGCGACATCTGCGGTCGTAAATTCGCTCGTCACGACCAGCTGACCCGTCACACCAAAATCCACCTG
CGTCAGTAAGATCCGGCTGCTAACAAAGCCCGAAAGGAAGCTGAGTTGGCTGCTGCCACCGCTGAGCAAT
AACTAGCATAACCCCTTGGGGCCTCTAAACGGGTCTTGAGGGGTTTTTTGCTGAAAGGAGGAACTATATC
CGGATTGGCGAATGGG
[124 nt withheld, positions 437-560]
C
[91 nt withheld, positions 562-652]
A
[49 nt withheld, positions 654-702]
CCTTTGACGTTGGAGTCCACGTTCTTT
[37 nt withheld, positions 730-766]
ACCCTATCTCGGTCTATTCTTTTGATTTATAAGGGATTTTGCCGATTTCGGCCTATTGGTTAAAAAATGA
GCTGATTTAACAAAAATTTAACGCGAATTTTAACAAAATATTAACGCTTACAATTTAGGTGGCACTTTTC
GGGGAAATGTGCGCGGAACCCCTATTTGTTTATTTTTCTAAATACATTCAAATATGTATCCGCTCATGAG
ACAATAACCCTGATAAATGCTTCAATAATATTGAAAAAGGAAGAGTATGAGTATTCAACATTTCCGTGTC
GCCCTTATTCCCTTTTTTGCGGCATTTTGCCTTCCTGTTTTTGCTCACCCAGAAACGCTGGTGAAAGTAA
AAGATGCTGAAGATCAGTTGGGTGCACGAGTGGGTTACATCGAACTGGATCTCAACAGCGGTAAGATCCT
TGAGAGTTTTCGCCCCGAAGAACGTTTTCCAATGATGAGCACTTTTAAAGTTCTGCTATGTGGCGCGGTA
TTATCCCGTATTGACGCCGGGCAAGAGCAACTCGGTCGCCGCATACACTATTCTCAGAATGACTTGGTTG
AGTACTCACCAGTCACAGAAAAGCATCTTACGGATGGCATGACAGTAAGAGAATTATGCAGTGCTGCCAT
AACCATGAGTGATAACACTGCGGCCAACTTACTTCTGACAACGATCGGAGGACCGAAGGAGCTAACCGCT
TTTTTGCACAACATGGGGGATCATGTAACTCGCCTTGATCGTTGGGAACCGGAGCTGAATGAAGCCATAC
CAAACGACGAGCGTGACACCACGATGCCTGCAGCAATGGCAACAACGTTGCGCAAACTATTAACTGGCGA
ACTACTTACTCTAGCTTCCCGGCAACAATTAATAGACTGGATGGAGGCGGATAAAGTTGCAGGACCACTT
CTGCGCTCGGCCCTTCCGGCTGGCTGGTTTATTGCTGATAAATCTGGAGCCGGTGAGCGTGGGTCTCGCG
GTATCATTGCAGCACTGGGGCCAGATGGTAAGCCCTCCCGTATCGTAGTTATCTACACGACGGGGAGTCA
GGCAACTATGGATGAACGAAATAGACAGATCGCTGAGATAGGTGCCTCACTGATTAAGCATTGGTAACTG
TCAGACCAAGTTTACTCATATATACTTTAGATTGATTTAAAACTTCATTTTTAATTTAAAAGGATCTAGG
TGAAGATCCTTTTTGATAATCTCATGACCAAAATCCCTTAACGTGAGTTTTCGTTCCACTGAGCGTCAGA
CCCCGTAGAAAAGATCAAAGGATCTTCTTGAGATCCTTTTTTTCTGCGCGTAATCTGCTGCTTGCAAACA
AAAAAACCACCGCTACCAGCGGTGGTTTGTTTGCCGGATCAAGAGCTACCAACTCTTTTTCCGAAGGTAA
CTGGCTTCAGCAGAGCGCAGATACCAAATACTGTCCTTCTAGTGTAGCCGTAGTTAGGCCACCACTTCAA
GAACTCTGTAGCACCGCCTACATACCTCGCTCTGCTAATCCTGTTACCAGTGGCTGCTGCCAGTGGCGAT
AAGTCGTGTCTTACCGGGTTGGACTCAAGACGATAGTTACCGGATAAGGCGCAGCGGTCGGGCTGAACGG
GGGGTTCGTGCACACAGCCCAGCTTGGAGCGAACGACCTACACCGAACTGAGATACCTACAGCGTGAGCT
ATGAGAAAGCGCCACGCTTCCCGAAGGGAGAAAGGCGGACAGGTATCCGGTAAGCGGCAGGGTCGGAACA
GGAGAGCGCACGAGGGAGCTTCCAGGGGGAAACGCCTGGTATCTTTATAGTCCTGTCGGGTTTCGCCACC
TCTGACTTGAGCGTCGATTTTTGTGATGCTCGTCAGGGGGGCGGAGCCTATGGAAAAACGCCAGCAACGC
GGCCTTTTTACGGTTCCTGGCCTTTTGCTGGCCTTTTGCTCACATGTTCTTTCCTGCGTTATCCCCTGAT
TCTGTGGATAACCGTATTACCGCCTTTGAGTGAGCTGATACCGCTCGCCGCAGCCGAACGACCGAGCGCA
GCGAGTCAGTGAGCGAGGAAGCGGAAGAGCGCCTGATGCGGTATTTTCTCCTTACGCATCTGTGCGGTAT
TTCACACCGCAATGGTGCACTCTCAGTACAATCTGCTCTGATGCCGCATAGTTAAGCCAGTATACACTCC
GCTATCGCTACGTGACTGGGTCATGGCTGCGCCCCGACACCCGCCAACACCCGCTGACGCGCCCTGACGG
GCTTGTCTGCTCCCGGCATCCGCTTACAGACAAGCTGTGACCGTCTCCGGGAGCTGCATGTGTCAGAGGT
TTTCACCGTCATCACCGAAACGCGCGAGGCAGCTGCGGTAAAGCTCATCAGCGTGGTCGTGAAGCGATTC
ACAGATGTCTGCCTGTTCATCCGCGTCCAGCTCGTTGAGTTTCTCCAGAAGCGTTAATGTCTGGCTTCTG
ATAAAGCGGGCCATGTTAAGGGCGGTTTTTTCCTGTTTGGTCACTGATGCCTCCGTGTAAGGGGGATTTC
TGTTCATGGGGGTAATGATACCGATGAAACGAGAGAGGATGCTCACGATACGGGTTACTGATGATGAACA
TGCCCGGTTACTGGAACGTTGTGAGGGTAAACAACTGGCGGTATGGATGCGGCGGGACCAGAGAAAAATC
ACTCAGGGTCAATGCCAGCGCTTCGTTAATACAGATGTAGGTGTTCCACAGGGTAGCCAGCAGCATCCTG
CGATGCAGATCCGGAACATAATGGTGCAGGGCGCTGACTTCCGCGTTTCCAGACTTTACGAAACACGGAA
ACCGAAGACCATTCATGTTGTTGCTCAGGTCGCAGACGTTTTGCAGCAGCAGTCGCTTCACGTTCGCTCG
CGTATCGGTGATTCATTCTGCTAACCAGTAAGGCAACCCCGCCAGCCTAGCCGGGTCCTCAACGACAGGA
GCACGATCATGCGCACCCGTGGGGCCGCCATGCCGGCGATAATGGCCTGCTTCTCGCCGAAACGTTTGGT
GGCGGGACCAGTGACGAAGGCTTGAGCGAGGGCGTGCAAGATTCCGAATACCGCAAGCGACAGGCCGATC
ATCGTCGCGCTCCAGCGAAAGCGGTCCTCGCCGAAAATGACCCAGAGCGCTGCCGGCACCTGTCCTACGA
GTTGCATGATAAAGAAGACAGTCATAAGTGCGGCGACGATAGTCATGCCCCGCGCCCACCGGAAGGAGCT
GACTGGGTTGAAGGCTCTCAAGGGCATCGGTCGAGATCCCGGTGCCTAATGAGTGAGCTAACTTACATTA
ATTGCGTTGCGCTCACTGCCCGCTTTCCAGTCGGGAAACCTGTCGTGCCAGCTGCATTAATGAATCGGCC
AACGCGCGGGGAGAGGCGGTTTGCGTATTGGGCGCCAGGGTGGTTTTTCTTTTCACCAGTGAGACGGGCA
ACAGCTGATTGCCCTTCACCGCCTGGCCCTGAGAGAGTTGCAGCAAGCGGTCCACGCTGGTTTGCCCCAG
CAGGCGAAAATCCTGTTTGATGGTGGTTAACGGCGGGATATAACATGAGCTGTCTTCGGTATCGTCGTAT
CCCACTACCGAGATATCCGCACCAACGCGCAGCCCGGACTCGGTAATGGCGCGCATTGCGCCCAGCGCCA
TCTGATCGTTGGCAACCAGCATCGCAGTGGGAACGATGCCCTCATTCAGCATTTGCATGGTTTGTTGAAA
ACCGGACATGGCACTCCAGTCGCCTTCCCGTTCCGCTATCGGCTGAATTTGATTGCGAGTGAGATATTTA
TGCCAGCCAGCCAGACGCAGACGCGCCGAGACAGAACTTAATGGGCCCGCTAACAGCGCGATTTGCTGGT
GACCCAATGCGACCAGATGCTCCACGCCCAGTCGCGTACCGTCTTCATGGGAGAAAATAATACTGTTGAT
GGGTGTCTGGTCAGAGACATCAAGAAATAACGCCGGAACATTAGTGCAGGCAGCTTCCACAGCAATGGCA
TCCTGGTCATCCAGCGGATAGTTAATGATCAGCCCACTGACGCGTTGCGCGAGAAGATTGTGCACCGCCG
CTTTACAGGCTTCGACGCCGCTTCGTTCTACCATCGACACCACCACGCTGGCACCCAGTTGATCGGCGCG
AGATTTAATCGCCGCGACAATTTGCGACGGCGCGTGCAGGGCCAGACTGGAGGTGGCAACGCCAATCAGC
AACGACTGTTTGCCCGCCAGTTGTTGTGCCACGCGGTTGGGAATGTAATTCAGCTCCGCCATCGCCGCTT
CCACTTTTTCCCGCGTTTTCGCAGAAACGTGGCTGGCCTGGTTCACCACGCGGGAAACGGTCTGATAAGA
GACACCGGCATACTCTGCGACATCGTATAACGTTACTGGTTTCACATTCACCACCCTGAATTGACTCTCT
TCCGGGCGCTATCATGCCATACCGCGAAAGGTTTTGCGCCATTCGATGGTGTCCGGGATCTCGACGCTCT
CCCTTATGCGACTCCTGCATTAGGAAGCAGCCCAGTAGTAGGTTGAGGCCGTTGAGCACCGCCGCCGCAA
GGAATGGTGCATGCAAGGAGATGGCGCCCAACAGTCCCCCGGCCACGGGGCCTGCCACCATACCCACGCC
GAAACAAGCGCTCATGAGCCCGAAGTGGCGAGCCCGATCTTCCCCATCGGTGATGTCGGCGATATAGGCG
CCAGCAACCGCACCTGTGGCGCCGGTGATGCCGGCCACGATGCGTCCGGCGTAGAGGATCGAGATCGATC
TCGATCCCGCGAAATTAATACGACTCACTATAGGGGAATTGTGAGCGGATAACAATTCCCCTCTAGAAAT
AATTTTGTTTA
